Addgene plasmid #217667: sgRNA1_Cas9-hGem_Smc4
Purpose: expresses Cas9-hGem and guideRNA for tagging of SMC4
Depositing lab: Daniel Gerlich. Depositing organization: Institut fuer Molekulare Biotechnologie (IMBA). Publication: Cohesin-mediated DNA loop extrusion resolves sister chromatids in G2 phase. Batty P, Langer CC, Takacs Z, Tang W, Blaukopf C, Peters JM, Gerlich DW. EMBO J. 2023 Aug 15;42(16):e113475. doi: 10.15252/embj.2023113475. Epub 2023 Jun 26. PubMed 37357575.
Backbone
  Vector backbone: pX330-U6-Chimeric_BB-CBh-hSpCas9-hGem-Bpil-P2A-mCherry
  Backbone size w/o insert (bp): 9647
  Total vector size (bp): 9644
  Vector type: Mammalian Expression, Bacterial Expression, CRISPR
  Selectable markers: mCherry
Growth in bacteria
  Bacterial resistance: Ampicillin, 100 μg/mL
  Growth temperature: 37°C
  Growth strain: DH5alpha
  Copy number: High Copy
Gene/Insert
  Gene/Insert name: sgRNA1 targeting SMC4 C-terminal
  gRNA/shRNA sequence: Unspecified
  Species: H. sapiens (human)
  Insert size (bp): 20
  Entrez Gene: SMC4 (a.k.a. CAP-C, CAPC, SMC-4, SMC4L1)
  Promoter: U6
  Cloning method: Restriction Enzyme; 5′ cloning site BpiI (destroyed during cloning); 3′ cloning site BpiI (destroyed during cloning)
  Sequencing primers: 5′ GACTATCATATGCTTACCGT
Terms and licenses: Academic/Nonprofit Terms; Industry Terms: Not Available to Industry
How to cite: sgRNA1_Cas9-hGem_Smc4 was a gift from Daniel Gerlich (Addgene plasmid # 217667 ; http://n2t.net/addgene:217667 ; RRID:Addgene_217667)
