[The description below was written by a language model from this plasmid's Addgene catalogue record and pLannotate feature annotations shown in this document.]
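Description:
sgRNA1_Cas9-hGem_Smc4 is an all-in-one CRISPR/Cas9 plasmid of about 9.6 kb built on a pX330-derived backbone (pX330-U6-Chimeric_BB-CBh-hSpCas9-hGem-BpiI-P2A-mCherry) for transient expression in mammalian cells. It is propagated in E. coli as a high-copy plasmid through a ColE1/pUC-type origin with ampicillin resistance (AmpR/bla). The annotation also shows an f1 phage origin, a single AAV2 ITR remnant and short bom and rop fragments, which are backbone leftovers rather than functional delivery elements.

The plasmid carries two expression units. A human U6 RNA polymerase III promoter drives a single guide RNA made of a 20-nt spacer fused to the Streptococcus pyogenes gRNA scaffold. The spacer was cloned between BpiI sites that were destroyed in the process, and it is directed at the C-terminal region of human SMC4; the record does not give its sequence. Downstream, the CBh hybrid promoter (CMV enhancer, chicken β-actin promoter and a hybrid intron) expresses SpCas9 carrying a nucleoplasmin NLS and fused to a fragment of human Geminin (hGem). Geminin is degraded at the metaphase–anaphase transition, so this fusion is generally used to restrict Cas9 accumulation to S/G2, when homology-directed repair is favoured. According to the backbone name, mCherry follows via a P2A peptide, and the unit ends in a bGH polyadenylation signal. mCherry is listed as the selectable marker, letting transfected cells be identified or sorted by red fluorescence.

The stated purpose is to supply Cas9-hGem and a guide RNA for tagging SMC4 in human cells. This presumably requires a separate repair donor, which the record does not describe.
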