Features (pLannotate 1.2.2; 20 found; start..end, strand, type, name):
      1..589     +  rep_origin     ori: high-copy-number ColE1/pMB1/pBR322/pUC origin of replication
    651..891     +  promoter       U6 promoter: RNA polymerase III promoter for human U6 snRNA
    921..996     +  misc_RNA       gRNA scaffold: guide RNA scaffold for the Streptococcus pyogenes CRISPR/Cas9 system
   1003..1046    +  misc_RNA       gRNA scaffold (fragment): guide RNA scaffold for the Streptococcus pyogenes CRISPR/Cas9 system
   1093..1378    +  enhancer       CMV enhancer: human cytomegalovirus immediate early enhancer; contains an 18-bp deletion relative to the standard CMV enhancer
   1380..1658    +  promoter       chicken β-actin promoter: No description available
   1659..1886    +  intron         hybrid intron: hybrid between chicken β-actin (CBA) and minute virus of mice (MMV) introns (Gray et al., 2011)
   2024..3625    +  CDS            Cas9(N): N-terminal portion of Streptococcus pyogenes Cas9 (Zetsche et al., 2015)
   3626..6124    +  CDS            Cas9(C): C-terminal portion of Streptococcus pyogenes Cas9 (Zetsche et al., 2015)
   6125..6172    +  CDS            nucleoplasmin NLS: bipartite nuclear localization signal from nucleoplasmin
   6185..6514    +  CDS            GMNN (fragment): GEMI_HUMAN - Experimental evidence at protein level: Swiss-Prot protein existence level 1. Inhibits DNA replication by preventing the incorporation of MCM complex into pre-replication complex (pre-RC) (PubMed:9635433, PubMed:14993212, PubMed:20129055, PubMed:24064211). It is degraded during the mitotic phase of the cell cycle (PubMed:9635433, PubMed:14993212, PubMed:24064211). Its destruction at the metaphase- anaphase transition permits replication in the succeeding cell cycle (PubMed:9635433, PubMed:14993212, PubMed:24064211). Inhibits histone acetyltransferase activity of KAT7/HBO1 in a CDT
   6602..7309    +  CDS            mCherry: mCherry is a basic (constitutively fluorescent) red fluorescent protein published in 2004, derived from Discosoma sp.. It is reported to be a very rapidly-maturing monomer with low acid sensitivity.
   7343..7454    +  polyA_signal   bGH poly(A) signal: bovine growth hormone polyadenylation signal
   7559..7699    +  repeat_region  AAV2 ITR: inverted terminal repeat of adeno-associated virus serotype 2 inverted
   7704..7755    -  misc_feature   bom (fragment): basis of mobility region from pBR322
   7774..8229    +  rep_origin     f1 ori (sequence partly withheld): f1 bacteriophage origin of replication; arrow indicates direction of (+) strand synthesis
   8230..8279    -  misc_feature   bom (fragment): basis of mobility region from pBR322
   8381..8416    -  CDS            rop (fragment): Rop protein, which maintains plasmids at low copy number; rop
   8511..8615    +  promoter       AmpR promoter: bla
   8616..9476    +  CDS            AmpR: β-lactamase; bla; confers resistance to ampicillin, carbenicillin, and related antibiotics
>Addgene plasmid #217667 | sgRNA1_Cas9-hGem_Smc4 | addgene full sequence | sequence record 440853 | Addgene NGS Result
TTGAGATCCTTTTTTTCTGCGCGTAATCTGCTGCTTGCAAACAAAAAAACCACCGCTACCAGCGGTGGTT
TGTTTGCCGGATCAAGAGCTACCAACTCTTTTTCCGAAGGTAACTGGCTTCAGCAGAGCGCAGATACCAA
ATACTGTTCTTCTAGTGTAGCCGTAGTTAGGCCACCACTTCAAGAACTCTGTAGCACCGCCTACATACCT
CGCTCTGCTAATCCTGTTACCAGTGGCTGCTGCCAGTGGCGATAAGTCGTGTCTTACCGGGTTGGACTCA
AGACGATAGTTACCGGATAAGGCGCAGCGGTCGGGCTGAACGGGGGGTTCGTGCACACAGCCCAGCTTGG
AGCGAACGACCTACACCGAACTGAGATACCTACAGCGTGAGCTATGAGAAAGCGCCACGCTTCCCGAAGG
GAGAAAGGCGGACAGGTATCCGGTAAGCGGCAGGGTCGGAACAGGAGAGCGCACGAGGGAGCTTCCAGGG
GGAAACGCCTGGTATCTTTATAGTCCTGTCGGGTTTCGCCACCTCTGACTTGAGCGTCGATTTTTGTGAT
GCTCGTCAGGGGGGCGGAGCCTATGGAAAAACGCCAGCAACGCGGCCTTTTTACGGTTCCTGGCCTTTTG
CTGGCCTTTTGCTCACATGTGAGGGCCTATTTCCCATGATTCCTTCATATTTGCATATACGATACAAGGC
TGTTAGAGAGATAATTGGAATTAATTTGACTGTAAACACAAAGATATTAGTACAAAATACGTGACGTAGA
AAGTAATAATTTCTTGGGTAGTTTGCAGTTTTAAAATTATGTTTTAAAATGGACTATCATATGCTTACCG
TAACTTGAAAGTATTTCGATTTCTTGGCTTTATATATCTTGTGGAAAGGACGAAACACCGTCCAAAAGAA
ATTGCATCTAGTTTTAGAGCTAGAAATAGCAAGTTAAAATAAGGCTAGTCCGTTATCAACTTGAAAAAGT
GGCACCGAGTCGGTGCTTTTTTGTTTTAGAGCTAGAAATAGCAAGTTAAAATAAGGCTAGTCCGTTTTTA
GCGCGTGCGCCAATTCTGCAGACAAATGGCTCTAGAGGTACCCGTTACATAACTTACGGTAAATGGCCCG
CCTGGCTGACCGCCCAACGACCCCCGCCCATTGACGTCAATAGTAACGCCAATAGGGACTTTCCATTGAC
GTCAATGGGTGGAGTATTTACGGTAAACTGCCCACTTGGCAGTACATCAAGTGTATCATATGCCAAGTAC
GCCCCCTATTGACGTCAATGACGGTAAATGGCCCGCCTGGCATTGTGCCCAGTACATGACCTTATGGGAC
TTTCCTACTTGGCAGTACATCTACGTATTAGTCATCGCTATTACCATGGTCGAGGTGAGCCCCACGTTCT
GCTTCACTCTCCCCATCTCCCCCCCCTCCCCACCCCCAATTTTGTATTTATTTATTTTTTAATTATTTTG
TGCAGCGATGGGGGCGGGGGGGGGGGGGGGGGCGCGCGCCGGGGGGGGGGGGGGGGGGSGRGGGGSGGGG
GGGGGSGRGGCGGAGAGGKGCGGCGGCAGCCAATCAGAGCGGCGCGCTCCGAAAGTTTCCTTTTATGGCG
AGGCGGCGGCGGCGGCGGCCCTATAAAAAGCGAAGCGCGCGGCGGGCGGGAGTCGCTGCGCGCTGCCTTC
GCCCCGTGCCCCGCTCCGCCGCCGCCTCGCGCCGCCCGCCCCGGCTCTGACTGACCGCGTTACTCCCACA
GGTGAGCGGGCGGGACGGCCCTTCTCCTCCGGGCTGTAATTAGCTGAGCAAGAGGTAAGGGTTTAAGGGA
TGGTTGGTTGGTGGGGTATTAATGTTTAATTACCTGGAGCACCTGCCTGAAATCACTTTTTTTCAGGTTG
GACCGGTGCCACCATGGACTATAAGGACCACGACGGAGACTACAAGGATCATGATATTGATTACAAAGAC
GATGACGATAAGATGGCCCCAAAGAAGAAGCGGAAGGTCGGTATCCACGGAGTCCCAGCAGCCGACAAGA
AGTACAGCATCGGCCTGGACATCGGCACCAACTCTGTGGGCTGGGCCGTGATCACCGACGAGTACAAGGT
GCCCAGCAAGAAATTCAAGGTGCTGGGCAACACCGACCGGCACAGCATCAAGAAGAACCTGATCGGAGCC
CTGCTGTTCGACAGCGGCGAAACAGCCGAGGCCACCCGGCTGAAGAGAACCGCCAGAAGAAGATACACCA
GACGGAAGAACCGGATCTGCTATCTGCAAGAGATCTTCAGCAACGAGATGGCCAAGGTGGACGACAGCTT
CTTCCACAGACTGGAAGAGTCCTTCCTGGTGGAAGAGGATAAGAAGCACGAGCGGCACCCCATCTTCGGC
AACATCGTGGACGAGGTGGCCTACCACGAGAAGTACCCCACCATCTACCACCTGAGAAAGAAACTGGTGG
ACAGCACCGACAAGGCCGACCTGCGGCTGATCTATCTGGCCCTGGCCCACATGATCAAGTTCCGGGGCCA
CTTCCTGATCGAGGGCGACCTGAACCCCGACAACAGCGACGTGGACAAGCTGTTCATCCAGCTGGTGCAG
ACCTACAACCAGCTGTTCGAGGAAAACCCCATCAACGCCAGCGGCGTGGACGCCAAGGCCATCCTGTCTG
CCAGACTGAGCAAGAGCAGACGGCTGGAAAATCTGATCGCCCAGCTGCCCGGCGAGAAGAAGAATGGCCT
GTTCGGAAACCTGATTGCCCTGAGCCTGGGCCTGACCCCCAACTTCAAGAGCAACTTCGACCTGGCCGAG
GATGCCAAACTGCAGCTGAGCAAGGACACCTACGACGACGACCTGGACAACCTGCTGGCCCAGATCGGCG
ACCAGTACGCCGACCTGTTTCTGGCCGCCAAGAACCTGTCCGACGCCATCCTGCTGAGCGACATCCTGAG
AGTGAACACCGAGATCACCAAGGCCCCCCTGAGCGCCTCTATGATCAAGAGATACGACGAGCACCACCAG
GACCTGACCCTGCTGAAAGCTCTCGTGCGGCAGCAGCTGCCTGAGAAGTACAAAGAGATTTTCTTCGACC
AGAGCAAGAACGGCTACGCCGGCTACATTGACGGCGGAGCCAGCCAGGAAGAGTTCTACAAGTTCATCAA
GCCCATCCTGGAAAAGATGGACGGCACCGAGGAACTGCTCGTGAAGCTGAACAGAGAGGACCTGCTGCGG
AAGCAGCGGACCTTCGACAACGGCAGCATCCCCCACCAGATCCACCTGGGAGAGCTGCACGCCATTCTGC
GGCGGCAGGAAGATTTTTACCCATTCCTGAAGGACAACCGGGAAAAGATCGAGAAGATCCTGACCTTCCG
CATCCCCTACTACGTGGGCCCTCTGGCCAGGGGAAACAGCAGATTCGCCTGGATGACCAGAAAGAGCGAG
GAAACCATCACCCCCTGGAACTTCGAGGAAGTGGTGGACAAGGGCGCTTCCGCCCAGAGCTTCATCGAGC
GGATGACCAACTTCGATAAGAACCTGCCCAACGAGAAGGTGCTGCCCAAGCACAGCCTGCTGTACGAGTA
CTTCACCGTGTATAACGAGCTGACCAAAGTGAAATACGTGACCGAGGGAATGAGAAAGCCCGCCTTCCTG
AGCGGCGAGCAGAAAAAGGCCATCGTGGACCTGCTGTTCAAGACCAACCGGAAAGTGACCGTGAAGCAGC
TGAAAGAGGACTACTTCAAGAAAATCGAGTGCTTCGACTCCGTGGAAATCTCCGGCGTGGAAGATCGGTT
CAACGCCTCCCTGGGCACATACCACGATCTGCTGAAAATTATCAAGGACAAGGACTTCCTGGACAATGAG
GAAAACGAGGACATTCTGGAAGATATCGTGCTGACCCTGACACTGTTTGAGGACAGAGAGATGATCGAGG
AACGGCTGAAAACCTATGCCCACCTGTTCGACGACAAAGTGATGAAGCAGCTGAAGCGGCGGAGATACAC
CGGCTGGGGCAGGCTGAGCCGGAAGCTGATCAACGGCATCCGGGACAAGCAGTCCGGCAAGACAATCCTG
GATTTCCTGAAGTCCGACGGCTTCGCCAACAGAAACTTCATGCAGCTGATCCACGACGACAGCCTGACCT
TTAAAGAGGACATCCAGAAAGCCCAGGTGTCCGGCCAGGGCGATAGCCTGCACGAGCACATTGCCAATCT
GGCCGGCAGCCCCGCCATTAAGAAGGGCATCCTGCAGACAGTGAAGGTGGTGGACGAGCTCGTGAAAGTG
ATGGGCCGGCACAAGCCCGAGAACATCGTGATCGAAATGGCCAGAGAGAACCAGACCACCCAGAAGGGAC
AGAAGAACAGCCGCGAGAGAATGAAGCGGATCGAAGAGGGCATCAAAGAGCTGGGCAGCCAGATCCTGAA
AGAACACCCCGTGGAAAACACCCAGCTGCAGAACGAGAAGCTGTACCTGTACTACCTGCAGAATGGGCGG
GATATGTACGTGGACCAGGAACTGGACATCAACCGGCTGTCCGACTACGATGTGGACCATATCGTGCCTC
AGAGCTTTCTGAAGGACGACTCCATCGACAACAAGGTGCTGACCAGAAGCGACAAGAACCGGGGCAAGAG
CGACAACGTGCCCTCCGAAGAGGTCGTGAAGAAGATGAAGAACTACTGGCGGCAGCTGCTGAACGCCAAG
CTGATTACCCAGAGAAAGTTCGACAATCTGACCAAGGCCGAGAGAGGCGGCCTGAGCGAACTGGATAAGG
CCGGCTTCATCAAGAGACAGCTGGTGGAAACCCGGCAGATCACAAAGCACGTGGCACAGATCCTGGACTC
CCGGATGAACACTAAGTACGACGAGAATGACAAGCTGATCCGGGAAGTGAAAGTGATCACCCTGAAGTCC
AAGCTGGTGTCCGATTTCCGGAAGGATTTCCAGTTTTACAAAGTGCGCGAGATCAACAACTACCACCACG
CCCACGACGCCTACCTGAACGCCGTCGTGGGAACCGCCCTGATCAAAAAGTACCCTAAGCTGGAAAGCGA
GTTCGTGTACGGCGACTACAAGGTGTACGACGTGCGGAAGATGATCGCCAAGAGCGAGCAGGAAATCGGC
AAGGCTACCGCCAAGTACTTCTTCTACAGCAACATCATGAACTTTTTCAAGACCGAGATTACCCTGGCCA
ACGGCGAGATCCGGAAGCGGCCTCTGATCGAGACAAACGGCGAAACCGGGGAGATCGTGTGGGATAAGGG
CCGGGATTTTGCCACCGTGCGGAAAGTGCTGAGCATGCCCCAAGTGAATATCGTGAAAAAGACCGAGGTG
CAGACAGGCGGCTTCAGCAAAGAGTCTATCCTGCCCAAGAGGAACAGCGATAAGCTGATCGCCAGAAAGA
AGGACTGGGACCCTAAGAAGTACGGCGGCTTCGACAGCCCCACCGTGGCCTATTCTGTGCTGGTGGTGGC
CAAAGTGGAAAAGGGCAAGTCCAAGAAACTGAAGAGTGTGAAAGAGCTGCTGGGGATCACCATCATGGAA
AGAAGCAGCTTCGAGAAGAATCCCATCGACTTTCTGGAAGCCAAGGGCTACAAAGAAGTGAAAAAGGACC
TGATCATCAAGCTGCCTAAGTACTCCCTGTTCGAGCTGGAAAACGGCCGGAAGAGAATGCTGGCCTCTGC
CGGCGAACTGCAGAAGGGAAACGAACTGGCCCTGCCCTCCAAATATGTGAACTTCCTGTACCTGGCCAGC
CACTATGAGAAGCTGAAGGGCTCCCCCGAGGATAATGAGCAGAAACAGCTGTTTGTGGAACAGCACAAGC
ACTACCTGGACGAGATCATCGAGCAGATCAGCGAGTTCTCCAAGAGAGTGATCCTGGCCGACGCTAATCT
GGACAAAGTGCTGTCCGCCTACAACAAGCACCGGGATAAGCCCATCAGAGAGCAGGCCGAGAATATCATC
CACCTGTTTACCCTGACCAATCTGGGAGCCCCTGCCGCCTTCAAGTACTTTGACACCACCATCGACCGGA
AGAGGTACACCAGCACCAAAGAGGTGCTGGACGCCACCCTGATCCACCAGAGCATCACCGGCCTGTACGA
GACACGGATCGACCTGTCTCAGCTGGGAGGCGACAAAAGGCCGGCGGCCACGAAAAAGGCCGGCCAGGCA
AAAAAGAAAAAGGGATCCAAGCTTATGAATCCCAGTATGAAGCAGAAACAAGAAGAAATCAAAGAGAATA
TAAAGAATAGTTCTGTCCCAAGAAGAACTCTGAAGATGATTCAGCCTTCTGCATCTGGATCTCTTGTTGG
AAGAGAAAATGAGCTGTCCGCAGGCTTGTCCAAAAGGAAACATCGGAATGACCACTTAACATCTACAACT
TCCAGCCCTGGGGTTATTGTCCCAGAATCTAGTGAAAATAAAAATCTTGGAGGAGTCACCCAGGAGTCAT
TTGATCTTATGATTAAAGAAAATCCATCCTCTCAGTATTGGAAGGAAGTGGCAGAAAAACGGAGAAAGGC
GCTGGGAAGCGGAGCTACTAACTTCAGCCTGCTGAAGCAGGCTGGAGACGTGGAGGAGAACCCTGGACCT
GAATTCATGCCGGTCGCCACCATGGTGAGCAAGGGCGAGGAGGATAACATGGCCATCATCAAGGAGTTCA
TGCGCTTCAAGGTGCACATGGAGGGCTCCGTGAACGGCCACGAGTTCGAGATCGAGGGCGAGGGCGAGGG
CCGCCCCTACGAGGGCACCCAGACCGCCAAGCTGAAGGTGACCAAGGGTGGCCCCCTGCCCTTCGCCTGG
GACATCCTGTCCCCTCAGTTCATGTACGGCTCCAAGGCCTACGTGAAGCACCCCGCCGACATCCCCGACT
ACTTGAAGCTGTCCTTCCCCGAGGGCTTCAAGTGGGAGCGCGTGATGAACTTCGAGGACGGCGGCGTGGT
GACCGTGACCCAGGACTCCTCCCTGCAGGACGGCGAGTTCATCTACAAGGTGAAGCTGCGCGGCACCAAC
TTCCCCTCCGACGGCCCCGTAATGCAGAAGAAAACCATGGGCTGGGAGGCCTCCTCCGAGCGGATGTACC
CCGAGGACGGCGCCCTGAAGGGCGAGATCAAGCAGAGGCTGAAGCTGAAGGACGGCGGCCACTACGACGC
TGAGGTCAAGACCACCTACAAGGCCAAGAAGCCCGTGCAGCTGCCCGGCGCCTACAACGTCAACATCAAG
TTGGACATCACCTCCCACAACGAGGACTACACCATCGTGGAACAGTACGAACGCGCCGAGGGCCGCCACT
CCACCGGCGGCATGGACGAGCTGTACAAGTAGGAATTCCTAGAGCTCGCTGATCAGCCTCGACTGTGCCT
TCTAGTTGCCAGCCATCTGTTGTTTGCCCCTCCCCCGTGCCTTCCTTGACCCTGGAAGGTGCCACTCCCA
CTGTCCTTTCCTAATAAAATGAGGAAATTGCATCGCATTGTCTGAGTAGGTGTCATTCTATTCTGGGGGG
TGGGGTGGGGCAGGACAGCAAGGGGGAGGATTGGGAAGAGAATAGCAGGCATGCTGGGGAGCGGCCGCAG
GAACCCCTAGTGATGGAGTTGGCCACTCCCTCTCTGCGCGCTCGCTCGCTCACTGAGGCCGGGCGACCAA
AGGTCGCCCGACGCCCGGGCTTTGCCCGGGCGGCCTCAGTGAGCGAGCGAGCGCGCAGCTGCCTGCAGGG
GCGCCTGATGCGGTATTTTCTCCTTACGCATCTGTGCGGTATTTCACACCGCATA
[95 nt withheld, positions 7756-7850]
T
[46 nt withheld, positions 7852-7897]
C
[141 nt withheld, positions 7899-8039]
CCTTTGACGTTGGAGTCCACGTTCTTT
[37 nt withheld, positions 8067-8103]
ACTCTATCTCGGGCTATTCTTTTGATTTATAAGGGATTTTGCCGATTTCGGTCTATTGGTTAAAAAATGA
GCTGATTTAACAAAAATTTAACGCGAATTTTAACAAAATATTAACGTTTACAATTTTATGGTGCACTCTC
AGTACAATCTGCTCTGATGCCGCATAGTTAAGCCAGCCCCGACACCCGCCAACACCCGCTGACGCGCCCT
GACGGGCTTGTCTGCTCCCGGCATCCGCTTACAGACAAGCTGTGACCGTCTCCGGGAGCTGCATGTGTCA
GAGGTTTTCACCGTCATCACCGAAACGCGCGAGACGAAAGGGCCTCGTGATACGCCTATTTTTATAGGTT
AATGTCATGATAATAATGGTTTCTTAGACGTCAGGTGGCACTTTTCGGGGAAATGTGCGCGGAACCCCTA
TTTGTTTATTTTTCTAAATACATTCAAATATGTATCCGCTCATGAGACAATAACCCTGATAAATGCTTCA
ATAATATTGAAAAAGGAAGAGTATGAGTATTCAACATTTCCGTGTCGCCCTTATTCCCTTTTTTGCGGCA
TTTTGCCTTCCTGTTTTTGCTCACCCAGAAACGCTGGTGAAAGTAAAAGATGCTGAAGATCAGTTGGGTG
CACGAGTGGGTTACATCGAACTGGATCTCAACAGCGGTAAGATCCTTGAGAGTTTTCGCCCCGAAGAACG
TTTTCCAATGATGAGCACTTTTAAAGTTCTGCTATGTGGCGCGGTATTATCCCGTATTGACGCCGGGCAA
GAGCAACTCGGTCGCCGCATACACTATTCTCAGAATGACTTGGTTGAGTACTCACCAGTCACAGAAAAGC
ATCTTACGGATGGCATGACAGTAAGAGAATTATGCAGTGCTGCCATAACCATGAGTGATAACACTGCGGC
CAACTTACTTCTGACAACGATCGGAGGACCGAAGGAGCTAACCGCTTTTTTGCACAACATGGGGGATCAT
GTAACTCGCCTTGATCGTTGGGAACCGGAGCTGAATGAAGCCATACCAAACGACGAGCGTGACACCACGA
TGCCTGTAGCAATGGCAACAACGTTGCGCAAACTATTAACTGGCGAACTACTTACTCTAGCTTCCCGGCA
ACAATTAATAGACTGGATGGAGGCGGATAAAGTTGCAGGACCACTTCTGCGCTCGGCCCTTCCGGCTGGC
TGGTTTATTGCTGATAAATCTGGAGCCGGTGAGCGTGGAAGCCGCGGTATCATTGCAGCACTGGGGCCAG
ATGGTAAGCCCTCCCGTATCGTAGTTATCTACACGACGGGGAGTCAGGCAACTATGGATGAACGAAATAG
ACAGATCGCTGAGATAGGTGCCTCACTGATTAAGCATTGGTAACTGTCAGACCAAGTTTACTCATATATA
CTTTAGATTGATTTAAAACTTCATTTTTAATTTAAAAGGATCTAGGTGAAGATCCTTTTTGATAATCTCA
TGACCAAAATCCCTTAACGTGAGTTTTCGTTCCACTGAGCGTCAGACCCCGTAGAAAAGATCAAAGGATC
TTC
